>Addgene plasmid #142028 | TFORF2312 | addgene full sequence | sequence record 395923 | Addgene NGS Result
TTAATGTAGTCTTATGCAATACTCTTGTAGTCTTGCAACATGGTAACGATGAGTTAGCAACATGCCTTAC
AAGGAGAGAAAAAGCACCGTGCATGCCGATTGGTGGAAGTAAGGTGGTACGATCGTGCCTTATTAGGAAG
GCAACAGACGGGTCTGACATGGATTGGACGAACCACTGAATTGCCGCATTGCAGAGATATTGTATTTAAG
TGCCTAGCTCGATACATAAACGGGTCTCTCTGGTTAGACCAGATCTGAGCCTGGGAGCTCTCTGGCTAAC
TAGGGAACCCACTGCTTAAGCCTCAATAAAGCTTGCCTTGAGTGCTTCAAGTAGTGTGTGCCCGTCTGTT
GTGTGACTCTGGTAACTAGAGATCCCTCAGACCCTTTTAGTCAGTGTGGAAAATCTCTAGCAGTGGCGCC
CGAACAGGGACTTGAAAGCGAAAGGGAAACCAGAGGAGCTCTCTCGACGCAGGACTCGGCTTGCTGAAGC
GCGCACGGCAAGAGGCGAGGGGCGGCGACTGGTGAGTACGCCAAAAATTTTGACTAGCGGAGGCTAGAAG
GAGAGAGATGGGTGCGAGAGCGTCAGTATTAAGCGGGGGAGAATTAGATCGCGATGGGAAAAAATTCGGT
TAAGGCCAGGGGGAAAGAAAAAATATAAATTAAAACATATAGTATGGGCAAGCAGGGAGCTAGAACGATT
CGCAGTTAATCCTGGCCTGTTAGAAACATCAGAAGGCTGTAGACAAATACTGGGACAGCTACAACCATCC
CTTCAGACAGGATCAGAAGAACTTAGATCATTATATAATACAGTAGCAACCCTCTATTGTGTGCATCAAA
GGATAGAGATAAAAGACACCAAGGAAGCTTTAGACAAGATAGAGGAAGAGCAAAACAAAAGTAAGACCAC
CGCACAGCAAGCGGCCGCTGATCTTCAGACCTGGAGGAGGAGATATGAGGGACAATTGGAGAAGTGAATT
ATATAAATATAAAGTAGTAAAAATTGAACCATTAGGAGTAGCACCCACCAAGGCAAAGAGAAGAGTGGTG
CAGAGAGAAAAAAGAGCAGTGGGAATAGGAGCTTTGTTCCTTGGGTTCTTGGGAGCAGCAGGAAGCACTA
TGGGCGCAGCGTCAATGACGCTGACGGTACAGGCCAGACAATTATTGTCTGGTATAGTGCAGCAGCAGAA
CAATTTGCTGAGGGCTATTGAGGCGCAACAGCATCTGTTGCAACTCACAGTCTGGGGCATCAAGCAGCTC
CAGGCAAGAATCCTGGCTGTGGAAAGATACCTAAAGGATCAACAGCTCCTGGGGATTTGGGGTTGCTCTG
GAAAACTCATTTGCACCACTGCTGTGCCTTGGAATGCTAGTTGGAGTAATAAATCTCTGGAACAGATTTG
GAATCACACGACCTGGATGGAGTGGGACAGAGAAATTAACAATTACACAAGCTTAATACACTCCTTAATT
GAAGAATCGCAAAACCAGCAAGAAAAGAATGAACAAGAATTATTGGAATTAGATAAATGGGCAAGTTTGT
GGAATTGGTTTAACATAACAAATTGGCTGTGGTATATAAAATTATTCATAATGATAGTAGGAGGCTTGGT
AGGTTTAAGAATAGTTTTTGCTGTACTTTCTATAGTGAATAGAGTTAGGCAGGGATATTCACCATTATCG
TTTCAGACCCACCTCCCAACCCCGAGGGGACCCATGCATTGCATCTCAATTAGTCAGCAACCAGGTGTGG
AAAGTCCCCAGGCTCCCCAGCAGGCAGAAGTATGCAAAGCATGCGTCTCAATTAGTCAGCAACCATAGTC
CCGCCCCTAACTCCGCCCATCCCGCCCCTAACTCCGCCCAGTTCCGCCCATTCTCCGCCCCATGGCTGAC
TAATTTTTTTTATTTATGCAGAGGCCGAGGCCGCCTCGGCCTCTGAGCTATTCCAGAAGTAGTGAGGAGG
CTTTTTTGGAGGCCTAGGCTTTTGCAAAAAGCTTTCTAGAGGTACCACCGGAGCTTACCATGACCGAGTA
CAAGCCCACGGTGCGCCTCGCCACCCGCGACGACGTCCCCAGGGCCGTACGCACCCTCGCCGCCGCGTTC
GCCGACTACCCCGCCACGCGCCACACCGTCGATCCGGACCGCCACATCGAGCGGGTCACCGAGCTGCAAG
AACTCTTCCTCACGCGCGTCGGGCTCGACATCGGCAAGGTGTGGGTCGCGGACGACGGCGCCGCCGTGGC
GGTCTGGACCACGCCGGAGAGCGTCGAAGCGGGGGCGGTGTTCGCCGAGATCGGCCCGCGCATGGCCGAG
TTGAGCGGTTCCCGGCTGGCCGCGCAGCAACAGATGGAAGGCCTCCTGGCGCCGCACCGGCCCAAGGAGC
CCGCGTGGTTCCTGGCCACCGTCGGCGTCTCGCCCGACCACCAGGGCAAGGGTCTGGGCAGCGCCGTCGT
GCTCCCCGGAGTGGAGGCGGCCGAGCGCGCCGGGGTGCCCGCCTTCCTGGAGACCTCCGCGCCCCGCAAC
CTCCCCTTCTACGAGCGGCTCGGCTTCACCGTCACCGCCGACGTCGAGGTGCCCGAAGGACCGCGCACCT
GGTGCATGACCCGCAAGCCCGGTGCCAGTTAACGAATTCTAGATCTTGAGACAAATGGCAGTATTCATCC
ACAATTTTAAAAGAAAAGGGGGGATTGGGGGGTACAGTGCAGGGGAAAGAATAGTAGACATAATAGCAAC
AGACATACAAACTAAAGAATTACAAAAACAAATTACAAAAATTCAAAATTTTCGGGTTTATTACAGGGAC
AGCAGAGATCCACTTTGGCGCCGGCTCGAGGCCTGCAGGTGCAAAGATGGATAAAGTTTTAAACAGAGAG
GAATCTTTGCAGCTAATGGACCTTCTAGGTCTTGAAAGGAGTGGGAATTGGCTCCGGTGCCCGTCAGTGG
GCAGAGCGCACATCGCCCACAGTCCCCGAGAAGTTGGGGGGAGGGGTCGGCAATTGAACCGGTGCCTAGA
GAAGGTGGCGCGGGGTAAACTGGGAAAGTGATGTCGTGTACTGGCTCCGCCTTTTTCCCGAGGGTGGGGG
AGAACCGTATATAAGTGCAGTAGTCGCCGTGAACGTTCTTTTTCGCAACGGGTTTGCCGCCAGAACACAG
GTAAGTGCCGTGTGTGGTTCCCGCGGGCCTGGCCTCTTTACGGGTTATGGCCCTTGCGTGCCTTGAATTA
CTTCCACCTGGCTGCAGTACGTGATTCTTGATCCCGAGCTTCGGGTTGGAAGTGGGTGGGAGAGTTCGAG
GCCTTGCGCTTAAGGAGCCCCTTCGCCTCGTGCTTGAGTTGAGGCCTGGCCTGGGCGCTGGGGCCGCCGC
GTGCGAATCTGGTGGCACCTTCGCGCCTGTCTCGCTGCTTTCGATAAGTCTCTAGCCATTTAAAATTTTT
GATGACCTGCTGCGACGCTTTTTTTCTGGCAAGATAGTCTTGTAAATGCGGGCCAAGATCTGCACACTGG
TATTTCGGTTTTTGGGGCCGCGGGCGGCGACGGGGCCCGTGCGTCCCAGCGCACATGTTCGGCGAGGCGG
GGCCTGCGAGCGCGGCCACCGAGAATCGGACGGGGGTAGTCTCAAGCTGGCCGGCCTGCTCTGGTGCCTG
GCCTCGCGCCGCCGTGTATCGCCCCGCCCTGGGCGGCAAGGCTGGCCCGGTCGGCACCAGTTGCGTGAGC
GGAAAGATGGCCGCTTCCCGGCCCTGCTGCAGGGAGCTCAAAATGGAGGACGCGGCGCTCGGGAGAGCGG
GCGGGTGAGTCACCCACACAAAGGAAAAGGGCCTTTCCGTCCTCAGCCGTCGCTTCATGTGACTCCACGG
AGTACCGGGCGCCGTCCAGGCACCTCGATTAGTTCTCGAGCTTTTGGAGTACGTCGTCTTTAGGTTGGGG
GGAGGGGTTTTATGCGATGGAGTTTCCCCACACTGAGTGGGTGGAGACTGAAGTTAGGCCAGCTTGGCAC
TTGATGTAATTCTCCTTGGAATTTGCCCTTTTTGAGTTTGGATCTTGGTTCATTCTCAAGCCTCAGACAG
TGGTTCAAAGTTTTTTTCTTCCATTTCAGGTGTCGTGAGGCTAGCACCGCCACCATGAAAGCCGGCTGTA
GCATCGTGGAAAAGCCAGAAGGAGGTGGAGGGTATCAGTTTCCTGACTGGGCCTACAAAACAGAGTCATC
CCCAGGCTCCCGGCAGATCCAGCTGTGGCACTTCATCCTGGAGCTGCTGCAGAAGGAAGAGTTCCGCCAT
GTCATCGCCTGGCAGCAGGGAGAGTACGGGGAATTTGTCATCAAGGATCCAGATGAGGTGGCCCGCCTCT
GGGGCCGCAGGAAATGCAAACCACAGATGAATTATGACAAGCTGAGCCGGGCCCTCAGATACTATTACAA
CAAGAGGATCCTTCATAAAACAAAAGGGAAAAGATTTACCTATAAATTTAACTTCAACAAGCTGGTGATG
CCCAACTACCCATTCATCAACATTCGGTCAAGTGGTGTGGTTCCTCAGAGTGCACCACCAGTGCCAACAG
CCTCTTCCCGGTTCCATTTCCCACCTCTGGACACCCATTCTCCAACCAATGATGTGCAGCCGGGACGGTT
CTCTGCTAGCTCCCTAACTGCTTCTGGCCAGGAGTCCAGTAATGGTACTGATAGAAAGACTGAGCTTTCA
GAGCTGGAGGATGGCTCAGCTGCTGACTGGCGCCGGGGTGTGGATCCCGTGTCCTCCAGGAATGCCATTG
GTGGAGGAGGGATTGGCCATCAGAAACGCAAGCCTGACATAATGCTTCCTCTGTTTGCTAGGCCAGGGAT
GTACCCTGACCCCCACAGTCCCTTCGCTGTCTCTCCAATCCCTGGCCGCGGAGGTGTCCTTAATGTCCCC
ATTTCACCAGCCCTCTCCCTGACTCCCACCATCTTCTCCTATAGCCCATCACCAGGCCTGAGCCCTTTCA
CCAGCAGCAGCTGCTTCTCCTTCAACCCTGAGGAAATGAAACACTACCTTCATTCTCAAGCTTGTTCTGT
GTTCAACTACCATCTGAGTCCTCGGACTTTTCCCCGTTACCCAGGGCTCATGGTTCCACCACTGCAGTGC
CAAATGCATCCTGAGGAGTCAACTCAGTTCTCCATCAAGCTGCAGCCCCCACCAGTTGGGCGGAAGAACC
GGGAGAGGGTTGAGAGCAGCGAGGAGTCAGCACCAGTCACCACGCCCACCATGGCTTCTATTCCCCCAAG
AATCAAGGTGGAACCTGCCTCTGAAAAGGATCCTGAGAGCCTCAGGCAGTCGGCACGAGAGAAGGAGGAG
CACACTCAAGAAGAGGGCACTGTGCCAAGCAGGACCATTGAAGAGGAAAAAGGCACCATCTTTGCCCGTC
CTGCTGCACCACCCATCTGGCCCTCTGTGCCCATTAGCACCCCAAGTGGAGAACCTCTGGAGGTGACTGA
AGACAGTGAGGATAGGCCTGGCAAAGAGCCCAGTGCACCTGAGAAGAAAGAAGATGCACTGATGCCCCCC
AAGCTTCGGTTGAAGCGGCGCTGGAATGATGACCCTGAAGCCCGAGAGCTGAGCAAGAGTGGCAAGTTTC
TCTGGAATGGGTCAGGACCCCAGGGCTTGGCAACAGCAGCTGCTGATGCTTAGTAATGAACTAGTCCGTA
ACTTGAAAGTATTTCGATTTCTTGGCTTTATATATCTTGTGGAAAGGACGAGTCATGAGGAAACTAGCGT
GGCCAACGCGTTAAGTCGACAATCAACCTCTGGATTACAAAATTTGTGAAAGATTGACTGGTATTCTTAA
CTATGTTGCTCCTTTTACGCTATGTGGATACGCTGCTTTAATGCCTTTGTATCATGCTATTGCTTCCCGT
ATGGCTTTCATTTTCTCCTCCTTGTATAAATCCTGGTTGCTGTCTCTTTATGAGGAGTTGTGGCCCGTTG
TCAGGCAACGTGGCGTGGTGTGCACTGTGTTTGCTGACGCAACCCCCACTGGTTGGGGCATTGCCACCAC
CTGTCAGCTCCTTTCCGGGACTTTCGCTTTCCCCCTCCCTATTGCCACGGCGGAACTCATCGCCGCCTGC
CTTGCCCGCTGCTGGACAGGGGCTCGGCTGTTGGGCACTGACAATTCCGTGGTGTTGTCGGGGAAATCAT
CGTCCTTTCCTTGGCTGCTCGCCTGTGTTGCCACCTGGATTCTGCGCGGGACGTCCTTCTGCTACGTCCC
TTCGGCCCTCAATCCAGCGGACCTTCCTTCCCGCGGCCTGCTGCCGGCTCTGCGGCCTCTTCCGCGTCTT
CGCCTTCGCCCTCAGACGAGTCGGATCTCCCTTTGGGCCGCCTCCCCGCGTCGACTTTAAGACCAATGAC
TTACAAGGCAGCTGTAGATCTTAGCCACTTTTTAAAAGAAAAGGGGGGACTGGAAGGGCTAATTCACTCC
CAACGAAGACAAGATCTGCTTTTTGCTTGTACTGGGTCTCTCTGGTTAGACCAGATCTGAGCCTGGGAGC
TCTCTGGCTAACTAGGGAACCCACTGCTTAAGCCTCAATAAAGCTTGCCTTGAGTGCTTCAAGTAGTGTG
TGCCCGTCTGTTGTGTGACTCTGGTAACTAGAGATCCCTCAGACCCTTTTAGTCAGTGTGGAAAATCTCT
AGCAGTACGTATAGTAGTTCATGTCATCTTATTATTCAGTATTTATAACTTGCAAAGAAATGAATATCAG
AGAGTGAGAGGAACTTGTTTATTGCAGCTTATAATGGTTACAAATAAAGCAATAGCATCACAAATTTCAC
AAATAAAGCATTTTTTTCACTGCATTCTAGTTGTGGTTTGTCCAAACTCATCAATGTATCTTATCATGTC
TGGCTCTAGCTATCCCGCCCCTAACTCCGCCCATCCCGCCCCTAACTCCGCCCAGTTCCGCCCATTCTCC
GCCCCATGGCTGACTAATTTTTTTTATTTATGCAGAGGCCGAGGCCGCCTCGGCCTCTGAGCTATTCCAG
AAGTAGTGAGGAGGCTTTTTTGGAGGCCTAGGGACGTACCCAATTCGCCCTATAGTGAGTCGTATTACGC
GCGCTCACTGGCCGTCGTTTTACAACGTCGTGACTGGGAAAACCCTGGCGTTACCCAACTTAATCGCCTT
GCAGCACATCCCCCTTTCGCCAGCTGGCGTAATAGCGAAGAGGCCCGCACCGATCGCCCTTCCCAACAGT
TGCGCAGCCTGAATGGCGAATGGG
[124 nt withheld, positions 7235-7358]
C
[91 nt withheld, positions 7360-7450]
A
[49 nt withheld, positions 7452-7500]
CCTTTGACGTTGGAGTCCACGTTCTTT
[37 nt withheld, positions 7528-7564]
ACCCTATCTCGGTCTATTCTTTTGATTTATAAGGGATTTTGCCGATTTCGGCCTATTGGTTAAAAAATGA
GCTGATTTAACAAAAATTTAACGCGAATTTTAACAAAATATTAACGCTTACAATTTAGGTGGCACTTTTC
GGGGAAATGTGCGCGGAACCCCTATTTGTTTATTTTTCTAAATACATTCAAATATGTATCCGCTCATGAG
ACAATAACCCTGATAAATGCTTCAATAATATTGAAAAAGGAAGAGTATGAGTATTCAACATTTCCGTGTC
GCCCTTATTCCCTTTTTTGCGGCATTTTGCCTTCCTGTTTTTGCTCACCCAGAAACGCTGGTGAAAGTAA
AAGATGCTGAAGATCAGTTGGGTGCACGAGTGGGTTACATCGAACTGGATCTCAACAGCGGTAAGATCCT
TGAGAGTTTTCGCCCCGAAGAACGTTTTCCAATGATGAGCACTTTTAAAGTTCTGCTATGTGGCGCGGTA
TTATCCCGTATTGACGCCGGGCAAGAGCAACTCGGTCGCCGCATACACTATTCTCAGAATGACTTGGTTG
AGTACTCACCAGTCACAGAAAAGCATCTTACGGATGGCATGACAGTAAGAGAATTATGCAGTGCTGCCAT
AACCATGAGTGATAACACTGCGGCCAACTTACTTCTGACAACGATCGGAGGACCGAAGGAGCTAACCGCT
TTTTTGCACAACATGGGGGATCATGTAACTCGCCTTGATCGTTGGGAACCGGAGCTGAATGAAGCCATAC
CAAACGACGAGCGTGACACCACGATGCCTGTAGCAATGGCAACAACGTTGCGCAAACTATTAACTGGCGA
ACTACTTACTCTAGCTTCCCGGCAACAATTAATAGACTGGATGGAGGCGGATAAAGTTGCAGGACCACTT
CTGCGCTCGGCCCTTCCGGCTGGCTGGTTTATTGCTGATAAATCTGGAGCCGGTGAGCGTGGGTCTCGCG
GTATCATTGCAGCACTGGGGCCAGATGGTAAGCCCTCCCGTATCGTAGTTATCTACACGACGGGGAGTCA
GGCAACTATGGATGAACGAAATAGACAGATCGCTGAGATAGGTGCCTCACTGATTAAGCATTGGTAACTG
TCAGACCAAGTTTACTCATATATACTTTAGATTGATTTAAAACTTCATTTTTAATTTAAAAGGATCTAGG
TGAAGATCCTTTTTGATAATCTCATGACCAAAATCCCTTAACGTGAGTTTTCGTTCCACTGAGCGTCAGA
CCCCGTAGAAAAGATCAAAGGATCTTCTTGAGATCCTTTTTTTCTGCGCGTAATCTGCTGCTTGCAAACA
AAAAAACCACCGCTACCAGCGGTGGTTTGTTTGCCGGATCAAGAGCTACCAACTCTTTTTCCGAAGGTAA
CTGGCTTCAGCAGAGCGCAGATACCAAATACTGTTCTTCTAGTGTAGCCGTAGTTAGGCCACCACTTCAA
GAACTCTGTAGCACCGCCTACATACCTCGCTCTGCTAATCCTGTTACCAGTGGCTGCTGCCAGTGGCGAT
AAGTCGTGTCTTACCGGGTTGGACTCAAGACGATAGTTACCGGATAAGGCGCAGCGGTCGGGCTGAACGG
GGGGTTCGTGCACACAGCCCAGCTTGGAGCGAACGACCTACACCGAACTGAGATACCTACAGCGTGAGCT
ATGAGAAAGCGCCACGCTTCCCGAAGGGAGAAAGGCGGACAGGTATCCGGTAAGCGGCAGGGTCGGAACA
GGAGAGCGCACGAGGGAGCTTCCAGGGGGAAACGCCTGGTATCTTTATAGTCCTGTCGGGTTTCGCCACC
TCTGACTTGAGCGTCGATTTTTGTGATGCTCGTCAGGGGGGCGGAGCCTATGGAAAAACGCCAGCAACGC
GGCCTTTTTACGGTTCCTGGCCTTTTGCTGGCCTTTTGCTCACATGTTCTTTCCTGCGTTATCCCCTGAT
TCTGTGGATAACCGTATTACCGCCTTTGAGTGAGCTGATACCGCTCGCCGCAGCCGAACGACCGAGCGCA
GCGAGTCAGTGAGCGAGGAAGCGGAAGAGCGCCCAATACGCAAACCGCCTCTCCCCGCGCGTTGGCCGAT
TCATTAATGCAGCTGGCACGACAGGTTTCCCGACTGGAAAGCGGGCAGTGAGCGCAACGCAATTAATGTG
AGTTAGCTCACTCATTAGGCACCCCAGGCTTTACACTTTATGCTTCCGGCTCGTATGTTGTGTGGAATTG
TGAGCGGATAACAATTTCACACAGGAAACAGCTATGACCATGATTACGCCAAGCGCGCAATTAACCCTCA
CTAAAGGGAACAAAAGCTGGAGCTGCAAGC
Features (pLannotate 1.2.2; 31 found; start..end, strand, type, name):
      5..231     +  promoter       RSV promoter: Rous sarcoma virus enhancer/promoter
    232..412     +  LTR            5' LTR (truncated): truncated 5' long terminal repeat (LTR) from HIV-1
    459..584     +  misc_feature   HIV-1 Ψ: packaging signal of human immunodeficiency virus type 1
    568..931     +  CDS            HIV-1 gag (fragment): gag protein from human immunodeficiency virus 1; gag
   1077..1310    +  misc_feature   RRE: The Rev response element (RRE) of HIV-1 allows for Rev-dependent mRNA export from the nucleus to the cytoplasm.
   1687..1713    +  CDS            Rev (fragment): human immunodeficiency virus 1 (HIV-1) Rev protein; rev; enhances nuclear export of unspliced and incompletely spliced viral mRNAs
   1720..1743    +  promoter       SV40 promoter (fragment): SV40 early promoter
   1744..1815    +  promoter       SV40 promoter (fragment): SV40 enhancer and early promoter
   1839..1974    +  rep_origin     SV40 ori: SV40 origin of replication
   2020..2616    +  CDS            PuroR (fragment): puromycin N-acetyltransferase; pac from Streptomyces; confers resistance to puromycin
   2665..2782    +  misc_feature   cPPT/CTS: central polypurine tract and central termination sequence of HIV-1
   2847..2913    +  CDS            small t antigen (fragment): SV40 (simian virus 40) small t antigen
   2920..4098    +  promoter       EF-1α promoter: strong constitutive promoter for human elongation factor EF-1α
   4115..5650    +  CDS            ETV3: ETV3_HUMAN - Also known as METS, PE1. Experimental evidence at protein level: Swiss-Prot protein existence level 1. Transcriptional repressor that contribute to growth arrest during terminal macrophage differentiation by repressing target genes involved in Ras-dependent proliferation. Represses MMP1 promoter activity. From Homo sapiens (Human).
   5666..5719    +  promoter       U6 promoter (fragment): RNA polymerase III promoter for human U6 snRNA
   5761..6349    +  misc_feature   WPRE: woodchuck hepatitis virus posttranscriptional regulatory element
   6400..6419    +  misc_feature   cPPT/CTS (fragment): central polypurine tract and central termination sequence of HIV-1
   6421..6654    +  LTR            3' LTR (ΔU3): self-inactivating 3' long terminal repeat (LTR) from HIV-1
   6732..6853    +  polyA_signal   SV40 poly(A) signal: SV40 polyadenylation signal
   6893..7028    +  rep_origin     SV40 ori: SV40 origin of replication
   7049..7067    -  promoter       T7 promoter: promoter for bacteriophage T7 RNA polymerase
   7075..7230    +  CDS            lacZα (fragment): LacZα fragment of β-galactosidase; lacZ fragment
   7235..7663    +  rep_origin     f1 ori (sequence partly withheld): f1 bacteriophage origin of replication; arrow indicates direction of (+) strand synthesis
   7716..7820    +  promoter       AmpR promoter: bla
   7821..8681    +  CDS            AmpR: β-lactamase; bla; confers resistance to ampicillin, carbenicillin, and related antibiotics
   8852..9440    +  rep_origin     ori: high-copy-number ColE1/pMB1/pBR322/pUC origin of replication
   9623..9715    +  CDS            lacI (fragment): lac repressor; lacI; The lac repressor binds to the lac operator to inhibit transcription in E. coli. This inhibition can be relieved by adding lactose or isopropyl-β-D-thiogalactopyranoside (IPTG).
   9728..9749    +  protein_bind   CAP binding site: CAP binding activates transcription in the presence of cAMP. E. coli catabolite activator protein
   9764..9794    +  promoter       lac promoter: promoter for the E. coli lac operon
   9802..9818    +  protein_bind   lac operator: The lac repressor binds to the lac operator to inhibit transcription in E. coli. This inhibition can be relieved by adding lactose or isopropyl-β-D-thiogalactopyranoside (IPTG). lac repressor encoded by lacI
   9863..9881    +  promoter       T3 promoter: promoter for bacteriophage T3 RNA polymerase
