[The description below was written by a language model from this plasmid's Addgene catalogue record and pLannotate feature annotations shown in this document.]
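Description:
TFORF2312 is a lentiviral mammalian expression plasmid built on the pLX_TRC317 backbone. It carries the human transcription factor ETV3 (also known as METS or PE1) as one member of a barcoded transcription factor ORF collection. In bacteria it is maintained through a high-copy ColE1/pUC-type origin and selected with ampicillin via the β-lactamase gene. An f1 origin and remnants of a lac/T3/T7 cloning region are also annotated in the backbone. The depositor notes that recombination can occur, as is common for LTR-containing plasmids.

The viral cassette has a third-generation layout. An RSV promoter drives a truncated HIV-1 5' LTR, followed by the Ψ packaging signal with a gag fragment, the Rev response element and a cPPT/CTS. The cassette ends in a self-inactivating ΔU3 3' LTR, with an SV40 polyadenylation signal downstream.

Within the provirus, an SV40 early promoter/origin region drives puromycin N-acetyltransferase, which allows selection of transduced cells. A separate EF-1α promoter drives the ETV3 ORF. The annotated coding sequence is about 1.5 kb, within a listed insert of 1,640 bp. A WPRE downstream of the ORF enhances transcript stability and expression.

The record states that each ORF in the collection is paired with a unique 24-bp barcode, but the barcode is not annotated in the feature table. A short U6 promoter fragment between the ORF and the WPRE may simply be a primer-binding or flanking sequence, since no Pol III cassette is described.

The construct is intended for constitutive overexpression of ETV3. The barcode lets the factor be identified by sequencing in pooled overexpression screens, such as those for directed differentiation.
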