Addgene plasmid #142028: TFORF2312
Purpose: Lentiviral vector for overexpressing transcription factor ORFs with unique 24-bp barcodes. Barcodes facilitate identification of transcription factors in pooled screens.
Depositing lab: Feng Zhang. Depositing organization: Broad Institute. Publication: A transcription factor atlas of directed differentiation. Joung J, Ma S, Tay T, Geiger-Schuller KR, Kirchgatterer PC, Verdine VK, Guo B, Arias-Garcia MA, Allen WE, Singh A, Kuksenko O, Abudayyeh OO, Gootenberg JS, Fu Z, Macrae RK, Buenrostro JD, Regev A, Zhang F. Cell. 2023 Jan 5;186(1):209-229.e26. doi: 10.1016/j.cell.2022.11.026. PubMed 36608654.
Backbone
  Vector backbone: pLX_TRC317
  Backbone manufacturer: Broad Institute Genetic Perturbation Platform
  Backbone size w/o insert (bp): 8264
  Vector type: Mammalian Expression, Lentiviral
  Selectable markers: Puromycin
Growth in bacteria
  Bacterial resistance: Ampicillin, 100 μg/mL
  Growth temperature: 37°C
  Growth strain: NEB Stable
  Copy number: High Copy
Gene/Insert
  Gene/Insert name: ETV3
  Species: H. sapiens (human)
  Insert size (bp): 1640
  Entrez Gene: ETV3 (a.k.a. METS, PE-1, PE1)
  Promoter: EF1a
  Cloning method: Unknown
  Sequencing primers: 5′ GGGTGGAGACTGAAGTTAGGCCAG; 3′ CACATAGCGTAAAAGGAGCAACATAG
Terms and licenses: Academic/Nonprofit Terms; Industry Terms: Not Available to Industry
Depositor comments: XM_006711210,NM_001145312,ENST00000368192 . The transcription factor ORF portion of this plasmid was synthesized by Genewiz. Please test multiple small colonies in case of plasmid recombination. To make this collection available in a timely manner, a portion of this collection was not fully sequenced by Addgene. If an Addgene verified full plasmid sequence is not available, please contact us prior to placing an order to request the full sequence.
How to cite: TFORF2312 was a gift from Feng Zhang (Addgene plasmid # 142028 ; http://n2t.net/addgene:142028 ; RRID:Addgene_142028)
