>Addgene plasmid #142028 | TFORF2312 | depositor partial sequence | sequence record 278221 | Insert
ACCGCCACCATGAAAGCCGGCTGTAGCATCGTGGAAAAGCCAGAAGGAGGTGGAGGGTATCAGTTTCCTG
ACTGGGCCTACAAAACAGAGTCATCCCCAGGCTCCCGGCAGATCCAGCTGTGGCACTTCATCCTGGAGCT
GCTGCAGAAGGAAGAGTTCCGCCATGTCATCGCCTGGCAGCAGGGAGAGTACGGGGAATTTGTCATCAAG
GATCCAGATGAGGTGGCCCGCCTCTGGGGCCGCAGGAAATGCAAACCACAGATGAATTATGACAAGCTGA
GCCGGGCCCTCAGATACTATTACAACAAGAGGATCCTTCATAAAACAAAAGGGAAAAGATTTACCTATAA
ATTTAACTTCAACAAGCTGGTGATGCCCAACTACCCATTCATCAACATTCGGTCAAGTGGTGTGGTTCCT
CAGAGTGCACCACCAGTGCCAACAGCCTCTTCCCGGTTCCATTTCCCACCTCTGGACACCCATTCTCCAA
CCAATGATGTGCAGCCGGGACGGTTCTCTGCTAGCTCCCTAACTGCTTCTGGCCAGGAGTCCAGTAATGG
TACTGATAGAAAGACTGAGCTTTCAGAGCTGGAGGATGGCTCAGCTGCTGACTGGCGCCGGGGTGTGGAT
CCCGTGTCCTCCAGGAATGCCATTGGTGGAGGAGGGATTGGCCATCAGAAACGCAAGCCTGACATAATGC
TTCCTCTGTTTGCTAGGCCAGGGATGTACCCTGACCCCCACAGTCCCTTCGCTGTCTCTCCAATCCCTGG
CCGCGGAGGTGTCCTTAATGTCCCCATTTCACCAGCCCTCTCCCTGACTCCCACCATCTTCTCCTATAGC
CCATCACCAGGCCTGAGCCCTTTCACCAGCAGCAGCTGCTTCTCCTTCAACCCTGAGGAAATGAAACACT
ACCTTCATTCTCAAGCTTGTTCTGTGTTCAACTACCATCTGAGTCCTCGGACTTTTCCCCGTTACCCAGG
GCTCATGGTTCCACCACTGCAGTGCCAAATGCATCCTGAGGAGTCAACTCAGTTCTCCATCAAGCTGCAG
CCCCCACCAGTTGGGCGGAAGAACCGGGAGAGGGTTGAGAGCAGCGAGGAGTCAGCACCAGTCACCACGC
CCACCATGGCTTCTATTCCCCCAAGAATCAAGGTGGAACCTGCCTCTGAAAAGGATCCTGAGAGCCTCAG
GCAGTCGGCACGAGAGAAGGAGGAGCACACTCAAGAAGAGGGCACTGTGCCAAGCAGGACCATTGAAGAG
GAAAAAGGCACCATCTTTGCCCGTCCTGCTGCACCACCCATCTGGCCCTCTGTGCCCATTAGCACCCCAA
GTGGAGAACCTCTGGAGGTGACTGAAGACAGTGAGGATAGGCCTGGCAAAGAGCCCAGTGCACCTGAGAA
GAAAGAAGATGCACTGATGCCCCCCAAGCTTCGGTTGAAGCGGCGCTGGAATGATGACCCTGAAGCCCGA
GAGCTGAGCAAGAGTGGCAAGTTTCTCTGGAATGGGTCAGGACCCCAGGGCTTGGCAACAGCAGCTGCTG
ATGCTTAGTAATGAACTAGTCCGTAACTTGAAAGTATTTCGATTTCTTGGCTTTATATATCTTGTGGAAA
GGACGAGTCATGAGGAAACTAGCGTGGCCA
