>Addgene plasmid #142028 | TFORF2312 | depositor partial sequence | sequence record 278222 | Barcode
GTCATGAGGAAACTAGCGTGGCCA
